>Addgene plasmid #105634 | pT5T_Rev7_1-211_SA112_KVK | addgene full sequence | sequence record 203916 | Addgene NGS Result
TCCTTAGCGAAAGCTAAGGATTTTTTTTAGATCTCGATCCCGCGAAATTAATACGACTCACTATAGGGAG
ACCACAACGGTTTCCCTCTAGAAATAATTTTGTTTAACTTTAAGAAGGAGATATACATATGGCTAGCATG
ACTGGTGGACAGCAAATGGGTCGGGATCCATTGGAGGATGATTAAATGACCACCCTCACGCGCCAAGACC
TCAACTCTGCCCAAGTGGTGGCTGACGTGCTCTCCGAGTTCCTGGAGGTGGCCGTGCACCTGATTCTCTA
TGTGCGCGAGGTCTACCCGGTGGGCATCTTCCAGAAGCGCAAGAAGTACAACGTGCCGGTTCAGATGTCC
TGTCACCCGGAGCTGAACCAGTACATCCAGGACACACTCCACTGCGTCAAACCTCTCCTGGAGAAGAACG
ATGTGGAGAAGGTGGTGGTGGTGATTTTGGATAAGGAACACCGCCCAGTGGAGAAGTTTGTCTTTGAGAT
CACTCAGCCTCCCTTGCTGTCCATCAATTCAGACTCCCTCCTGTCTCATGTGGAGCAGCTGCTTCGAGCC
TTCATCCTTAAGATTAGTAAGGTTGATAAGGTCCTGGATCACAACCCTCCAGGCTGCACATTTACAGTCC
TCGTGCACACAAGAGAAGCTGCTACTCGAAACATGGAGAAGATACAGGTCATCAAGGACTTCCCGTGGAT
TCTGGCAGATGAACAGGATGTCCACATGCACGACCCCCGCTTGATACCCCTAAAAACCATGACGTCGGAC
ATTTTAAAGATGCAGCTCTACGTTGAAGAGCGAGCGCATAAGAACAGCTAAGCGGCCGCAGCTTGGTACC
GACTAGTAAGATCCGGCTGCTAACAAAGCCCGAAAGGAAGCTGAGTTGGCTGCTGCCACCGCTGAGCAAT
AACTAGCATAACCCCTTGGGGCCTCTAAACGGGTCTTGAGGGGTTTTTTGCTGAAAGGAGGAACTATATC
CGGATAATTCTTGAAGACGAAAGGGCCTCGTGATACGCCTATTTTTATAGGTTAATGTCATGATAATAAT
GGTTTCTTAGACGTCAGGTGGCACTTTTCGGGGAAATGTGCGCGGAACCCCTATTTGTTTATTTTTCTAA
ATACATTCAAATATGTATCCGCTCATGAGACAATAACCCTGATAAATGCTTCAATAATATTGAAAAAGGA
AGAGTATGAGTATTCAACATTTCCGTGTCGCCCTTATTCCCTTTTTTGCGGCATTTTGCCTTCCTGTTTT
TGCTCACCCAGAAACGCTGGTGAAAGTAAAAGATGCTGAAGATCAGTTGGGTGCACGAGTGGGTTACATC
GAACTGGATCTCAACAGCGGTAAGATCCTTGAGAGTTTTCGCCCCGAAGAACGTTTTCCAATGATGAGCA
CTTTTAAAGTTCTGCTATGTGGCGCGGTATTATCCCGTGTTGACGCCGGGCAAGAGCAACTCGGTCGCCG
CATACACTATTCTCAGAATGACTTGGTTGAGTACTCACCAGTCACAGAAAAGCATCTTACGGATGGCATG
ACAGTAAGAGAATTATGCAGTGCTGCCATAACCATGAGTGATAACACTGCGGCCAACTTACTTCTGACAA
CGATCGGAGGACCGAAGGAGCTAACCGCTTTTTTGCACAACATGGGGGATCATGTAACTCGCCTTGATCG
TTGGGAACCGGAGCTGAATGAAGCCATACCAAACGACGAGCGTGACACCACGATGCCTGCAGCAATGGCA
ACAACGTTGCGCAAACTATTAACTGGCGAACTACTTACTCTAGCTTCCCGGCAACAATTAATAGACTGGA
TGGAGGCGGATAAAGTTGCAGGACCACTTCTGCGCTCGGCCCTTCCGGCTGGCTGGTTTATTGCTGATAA
ATCTGGAGCCGGTGAGCGTGGGTCTCGCGGTATCATTGCAGCACTGGGGCCAGATGGTAAGCCCTCCCGT
ATCGTAGTTATCTACACGACGGGGAGTCAGGCAACTATGGATGAACGAAATAGACAGATCGCTGAGATAG
GTGCCTCACTGATTAAGCATTGGTAACTGTCAGACCAAGTTTACTCATATATACTTTAGATTGATTTAAA
ACTTCATTTTTAATTTAAAAGGATCTAGGTGAAGATCCTTTTTGATAATCTCATGACCAAAATCCCTTAA
CGTGAGTTTTCGTTCCACTGAGCGTCAGACCCCGTAGAAAAGATCAAAGGATCTTCTTGAGATCCTTTTT
TTCTGCGCGTAATCTGCTGCTTGCAAACAAAAAACCACCGCTACCAGCGGTGGTTTGTTTGCCGGATCAA
GAGCTACCAACTCTTTTTCCGAAGGTAACTGGCTTCAGCAGAGCGCAGATACCAAATACTGTCCTTCTAG
TGTAGCCGTAGTTAGGCCACCACTTCAAGAACTCTGTAGCACCGCCTACATACCTCGCTCTGCTAATCCT
GTTACCAGTGGCTGCTGCCAGTGGCGATAAGTCGTGTCTTACCGGGTTGGACTCAAGACGATAGTTACCG
GATAAGGCGCAGCGGTCGGGCTGAACGGGGGGTTCGTGCACACAGCCCAGCTTGGAGCGAACGACCTACA
CCGAACTGAGATACCTACAGCGTGAGCTATGAGAAAGCGCCACGCTTCCCGAAGGGAGAAAGGCGGACAG
GTATCCGGTAAGCGGCAGGGTCGGAACAGGAGAGCGCACGAGGGAGCTTCCAGGGGGAAACGCCTGGTAT
CTTTATAGTCCTGTCGGGTTTCGCCACCTCTGACTTGAGCGTCGATTTTTGTGATGCTCGTCAGGGGGGC
GGAGCCTATGGAAAAACGCCAGCAACGCGGCCTTTTTACGGTTCCTGGCCTTTTGCTGGCCTTTTGCTCA
CATGTTCTTTCCTGCGTTATCCCCTGATTCTGTGGATAACCGTATTACCGCCTTTGAGTGAGCTGATACC
GCTCGCCGCAGCCGAACGACCGAGCGCAGCGAGTCAGTGAGCGAGGAAGCGGAAGAGCGCCTGATGCGGT
ATTTTCTCCTTACGCATCTGTGCGGTATTTCACACCGCAATGGTGCACTCTCAGTACAATCTGCTCTGAT
GCCGCATAGTTAAGCCAGTATACACTCCGCTATCGCTACGTGACTGGGTCATGGCTGCGCCCCGACACCC
GCCAACACCCGCTGACGCGCCCTGACGGGCTTGTCTGCTCCCGGCATCCGCTTACAGACAAGCTGTGACC
GTCTCCGGGAGCTGCATGTGTCAGAGGTTTTCACCGTCATCACCGAAACGCGCGAGGCAGCTGCGGTAAA
GCTCATCAGCGTGGTCGTGAAGCGATTCACAGATGTCTGCCTGTTCATCCGCGTCCAGCTCGTTGAGTTT
CTCCAGAAGCGTTAATGTCTGGCTTCTGATAAAGCGGGCCATGTTAAGGGCGGTTTTTTCCTGTTTGGTC
ACTGATGCCTCCGTGTAAGGGGGATTTCTGTTCATGGGGGTAATGATACCGATGAAACGAGAGAGGATGC
TCACGATACGGGTTACTGATGATGAACATGCCCGGTTACTGGAACGTTGTGAGGGTAAACAACTGGCGGT
ATGGATGCGGCGGGACCAGAGAAAAATCACTCAGGGTCAATGCCAGCGCTTCGTTAATACAGATGTAGGT
GTTCCACAGGGTAGCCAGCAGCATCCTGCGATGCAGATCCGGAACATAATGGTGCAGGGCGCTGACTTCC
GCGTTTCCAGACTTTACGAAACACGGAAACCGAAGACCATTCATGTTGTTGCTCAGGTCGCAGACGTTTT
GCAGCAGCAGTCGCTTCACGTTCGCTCGCGTATCGGTGATTCATTCTGCTAACCAGTAAGGCAACCCCGC
CAGCCTAGCCGGGTCCTCAACGACAGGAGCACGATCATGCGCACCCGTGGCCAGGACCCAACGCTGCCCG
AGATGCGCCGCGTGCGGCTGCTGGAGATGGCGGACGCGATGGATATGTTCTGCCAAGGGTTGGTTTGCGC
ATTCACAGTTCTCCGCAAGAATTGATTGGCTCCAATTCTTGGAGTGGTGAATCCGTTAGCGAGGTGCCGC
CGGCTTCCATTCAGGTCGAGGTGGCCCGGCTCCATGCACCGCGACGCAACGCGGGGAGGCAGACAAGGTA
TAGGGCGGCGCCTACAATCCATGCCAACCCGTTCCATGTGCTCGCCGAGGCGGCATAAATCGCCGTGACG
ATCAGCGGTCCAATGATCGAAGTTAGGCTGGTAAGAGCCGCGAGCGATCCTTGAAGCTGTCCCTGATGGT
CGTCATCTACCTGCCTGGACAGCATGGCCTGCAACGCGGGCATCCCGATGCCGCCGGAAGCGAGAAGAAT
CATAATGGGGAAGGCCATCCAGCCTCGCGTCGCGAACGCCAGCAAGACGTAGCCCAGCGCGTCGGCAGCC
ATGCCGGCGATAATGGCCTGCTTCTCGCCGAAACGTTTGGTGGCGGGACCAGTGACGAAGGCTTGAGCGA
GGGCGTGCAAGATTCCGAATACCGCAAGCGACAGGCCGATCATCGTCGCGCTCCAGCGAAAGCGGTCCTC
GCCGAAAATGACCCAGAGCGCTGCCGGCACCTGTCCTACGAGTTGCATGATAAAGAAGACAGTCATAAGT
GCGGCGACGATAGTCATGCCCCGCGCCCACCGGAAGGAGCTGACTGGGTTGAAGGCTCTCAAGGGCATCG
GTCGACGCTCTCCCTTATGCGACTCCTGCATTAGGAAGCAGCCCAGTAGTAGGTTGAGGCCGTTGAGCAC
CGCCGCCGCAAGGAATGGTGCATGCAAGGAGATGGCGCCCAACAGTCCCCCGGCCACGGGGCCTGCCACC
ATACCCACGCCGAAACAAGCGCTCATGAGCCCGAAGTGGCGAGCCCGATCTTCCCCATCGGTGATGTCGG
CGATATAGGCGCCAGCAACCGCACCTGTGGCGCCGGTGATGCCGGCCACGATGCGTCCGGCGTAGAGAAT
CCACAGGACGGGTGTGGTCGCCATGATCGCGTAGTCGATAGTGGCTCCAAGTAGCGAAGCGAGCAGGACT
GGGCGGCGGCCAAAGCGGTCGGACAGTGCTCCGAGAACGGGTGCGCATAGAAATTGCATCAACGCATATA
GCGCTAGCAGCACGCCATAGTGACTGGCGATGCTGTCGGAATGGACGATATCCCGCAAGAGGCCCGGCAG
TACCGGCATAACCAAGCCTATGCCTACAGCATCCAGGGTGACGGTGCCGAGGATGACGATGAGCGCATTG
TTAGATTTCATACACGGTGCCTGACTGCGTTAGCAATTTAACTGTGATAAACTACCGCATTAAAACTTAT
CGATGATAAGCTGTCAAACATGAGAATTGAGCTCCGCGGAGA
Features (pLannotate 1.2.2; 15 found; start..end, strand, type, name):
     49..67      +  promoter       T7 promoter: promoter for bacteriophage T7 RNA polymerase
     99..121     +  RBS            RBS: efficient ribosome binding site from bacteriophage T7 gene 10 (Olins and Rangwala, 1989)
    129..161     +  CDS            T7 tag (gene 10 leader): leader peptide from bacteriophage T7 gene 10 promotes efficient translation in E. coli
    186..818     +  CDS            Mad2l2: MD2L2_MOUSE - Also known as Mad2b, Rev7. Experimental evidence at protein level: Swiss-Prot protein existence level 1. Adapter protein able to interact with different proteins and involved in different biological processes. Mediates the interaction between the error-prone DNA polymerase zeta catalytic subunit REV3L and the inserter polymerase REV1, thereby mediating the second polymerase switching in translesion DNA synthesis. Translesion DNA synthesis releases the replication blockade of replicative polymerases, stalled in presence of DNA lesions. Component of the shieldin complex, which play
    856..905     +  CDS            SET1 (fragment): solubility-enhancement tag derived from T7 phage gene 10B
    913..960     +  terminator     T7 terminator: transcription terminator for bacteriophage T7 RNA polymerase
   1091..1195    +  promoter       AmpR promoter: bla
   1196..2056    +  CDS            AmpR: β-lactamase; bla; confers resistance to ampicillin, carbenicillin, and related antibiotics
   2227..2814    +  rep_origin     ori: high-copy-number ColE1/pMB1/pBR322/pUC origin of replication
   3000..3139    -  misc_feature   bom: basis of mobility region from pBR322
   3241..3432    -  CDS            rop: Rop protein, which maintains plasmids at low copy number; rop
   3449..3829    +  CDS            YPB1_ECOLX: Protein predicted: Swiss-Prot protein existence level 4. From Escherichia coli.
   4071..5261    -  CDS            TcR: tetracycline efflux protein; tet; confers resistance to tetracycline
   5309..5337    -  promoter       tet promoter: E. coli promoter for tetracycline efflux protein gene
   5362..29      +  terminator     bacterial terminator (fragment) (across the origin): putative bacterial transcription terminator
