[The description below was written by a language model from this plasmid's Addgene catalogue record and pLannotate feature annotations shown in this document.]
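Description:
pT5T_Rev7_1-211_SA112_KVK is a bacterial expression plasmid built on the pT5T backbone for producing a monomeric form of mouse Rev7 (also called Mad2B or Mad2l2) in E. coli. The backbone is pBR322-like. It carries a ColE1/pMB1-type origin together with the bom mobilisation region and the rop gene. Rop restrains plasmid number, consistent with the low-copy designation in the record. Selection is listed as ampicillin, provided by the β-lactamase gene under its own promoter. The feature table also detects a tetracycline efflux gene with its tet promoter, although tetracycline is not listed as a selection for this plasmid.

The expression cassette is driven by a T7 promoter, so it needs a host that supplies T7 RNA polymerase. A strong ribosome binding site from phage T7 gene 10 and the short gene 10 leader (T7 tag) lie upstream of the insert to promote efficient translation. Whether the leader is fused in frame to Rev7 is not stated. The 633 bp insert, cloned between BamHI and NotI, corresponds to residues 1–211 of the protein and carries five substitutions: F11S, G12A, V132K, C133V and A135K. The catalogue describes the product as monomeric but does not assign a role to the individual changes. Downstream lie a short annotated fragment resembling a T7 gene 10B-derived sequence, probably vector remnant rather than a functional tag, and the T7 terminator.

Rev7 is an adapter protein that acts in translesion DNA synthesis with polymerase zeta and REV1, and it is a component of the shieldin complex. The plasmid's stated use is recombinant production of the monomeric mouse protein; specific downstream applications are not given in the record.
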