Addgene plasmid #105634: pT5T_Rev7_1-211_SA112_KVK
Purpose: Expresses mouse monomeric Rev7 protein
Depositing lab: Thanos Halazonetis. Depositing organization: University of Geneva.
Backbone
  Vector backbone: pT5T
  Vector type: Bacterial Expression
Growth in bacteria
  Bacterial resistance: Ampicillin, 100 μg/mL
  Growth temperature: 30°C
  Growth strain: DH5alpha
  Copy number: Low Copy
Gene/Insert
  Gene/Insert name: Rev7 (alt name: Mad2B, Mad2l2)
  Species: M. musculus (mouse)
  Insert size (bp): 633
  Mutation: Mutations: F11S, G12A, V132K, C133V, A135K
  Entrez Gene: Mad2l2 (a.k.a. 2310033C13Rik, G1-453-4, MAD2B, REV7, repro22)
  Promoter: T7
  Cloning method: Restriction Enzyme; 5′ cloning site BamHI (unknown if destroyed); 3′ cloning site NotI (unknown if destroyed)
  Sequencing primers: 5′ TAATACGACTCACTATAG; 3′ CAA GAC CCG TTT AGA GGC
Terms and licenses: Academic/Nonprofit Terms; Industry Terms: Not Available to Industry
How to cite: pT5T_Rev7_1-211_SA112_KVK was a gift from Thanos Halazonetis (Addgene plasmid # 105634 ; http://n2t.net/addgene:105634 ; RRID:Addgene_105634)
