>Addgene plasmid #105634 | pT5T_Rev7_1-211_SA112_KVK | depositor partial sequence | sequence record 199878 | Covers part of the vector and full insert
GCGCATAGAAATTGCATCAACGCATATAGCGCTAGCAGCACGCCATAGTGACTGGCGATGCTGTCGGAAT
GGACGATATCCCGCAAGAGGCCCGGCAGTACCGGCATAACCAAGCCTATGCCTACAGCATCCAGGGTGAC
GGTGCCGAGGATGACGATGAGCGCATTGTTAGATTTCATACACGGTGCCTGACTGCGTTAGCAATTTAAC
TGTGATAAACTACCGCATTAAAACTTATCGATGATAAGCTGTCAAACATGAGAATTGAGCTCCGCGGAGA
TCCTTAGCGAAAGCTAAGGATTTTTTTTAGATCTCGATCCCGCGAAATTAATACGACTCACTATAGGGAG
ACCACAACGGTTTCCCTCTAGAAATAATTTTGTTTAACTTTAAGAAGGAGATATACATATGGCTAGCATG
ACTGGTGGACAGCAAATGGGTCGGGATCCATTGGAGGATGATTAAATGACCACCCTCACGCGCCAAGACC
TCAACTCTGCCCAAGTGGTGGCTGACGTGCTCTCCGAGTTCCTGGAGGTGGCCGTGCACCTGATTCTCTA
TGTGCGCGAGGTCTACCCGGTGGGCATCTTCCAGAAGCGCAAGAAGTACAACGTGCCGGTTCAGATGTCC
TGTCACCCGGAGCTGAACCAGTACATCCAGGACACACTCCACTGCGTCAAACCTCTCCTGGAGAAGAACG
ATGTGGAGAAGGTGGTGGTGGTGATTTTGGATAAGGAACACCGCCCAGTGGAGAAGTTTGTCTTTGAGAT
CACTCAGCCTCCCTTGCTGTCCATCAATTCAGACTCCCTCCTGTCTCATGTGGAGCAGCTGCTTCGAGCC
TTCATCCTTAAGATTAGTAAGGTTGATAAGGTCCTGGATCACAACCCTCCAGGCTGCACATTTACAGTCC
TCGTGCACACAAGAGAAGCTGCTACTCGAAACATGGAGAAGATACAGGTCATCAAGGACTTCCCGTGGAT
TCTGGCAGATGAACAGGATGTCCACATGCACGACCCCCGCTTGATACCCCTAAAAACCATGACGTCGGAC
ATTTTAAAGATGCAGCTCTACGTTGAAGAGCGAGCGCATAAGAACAGCTAAGCGGCCGCAGCTTGGTACC
GACTAGTAAGATCCGGCTGCTAACAAAGCCCGAAAGGAAGCTGAGTTGGCTGCTGCCACCGCTGAGCAAT
AACTAGCATAACCCCTTGGGGCCTCTAAACGGGTCTTGAGGGGTTTTTTGCTGAAAGGAGGAACTATATC
CGGATAATTCTTGAAGACGAAAGGGCCTCGTGATACGCCTATTTTTATAGGTTAATGGCATGATAATAAT
GGGTTCTTAAGACGTCAGGTGGGCACTTTTCGGGGAAAATGTGCGCGGAACCCTATTTGGTTATTTTTCT
AAATACATTCAAATATGTATCCGCTCATGAGCACAATAACCCTGATAAATGCTTCAATAATAT
